Addgene plasmid #174237: pAPM-miR30-DDX3X-ts3
Purpose: DDX3X knockdown
Depositing lab: Jeremy Luban. Depositing organization: University of Massachusetts, Worcester. Publication: IFIH1 (MDA5) is required for innate immune detection of intron-containing RNA expressed from the HIV-1 provirus. Guney MH, Nagalekshmi K, McCauley SM, Carbone C, Aydemir O, Luban J. Proc Natl Acad Sci U S A. 2024 Jul 16;121(29):e2404349121. doi: 10.1073/pnas.2404349121. Epub 2024 Jul 10. PubMed 38985764.
Backbone
  Vector backbone: pAPM-miR30
  Vector type: Lentiviral, RNAi
  Selectable markers: Puromycin
Growth in bacteria
  Bacterial resistance: Ampicillin, 100 μg/mL
  Growth temperature: 30°C
  Growth strain: NEB Stable
  Copy number: High Copy
Gene/Insert
  Gene/Insert name: DDX3X shRNA
  gRNA/shRNA sequence: TAATGAGGAGGAATATAGCGCC
  Species: H. sapiens (human)
  Entrez Gene: DDX3X (a.k.a. CAP-Rf, DBX, DDX14, DDX3, HLP2, MRX102, MRXSSB)
  Promoter: SFFV
  Cloning method: Restriction Enzyme; 5′ cloning site unknown (unknown if destroyed)
Terms and licenses: Academic/Nonprofit Terms; Industry Terms: Not Available to Industry
Depositor comments: Please visit https://doi.org/10.1101/2023.11.17.567619 for bioRxiv preprint.
How to cite: pAPM-miR30-DDX3X-ts3 was a gift from Jeremy Luban (Addgene plasmid # 174237 ; http://n2t.net/addgene:174237 ; RRID:Addgene_174237)
