[The description below was written by a language model from this plasmid's Addgene catalogue record and pLannotate feature annotations shown in this document.]
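Description:
pAPM-miR30-DDX3X-ts3 is an HIV-1-based lentiviral transfer vector for RNAi knockdown of human DDX3X, built on the pAPM-miR30 backbone. In bacteria it is maintained through a high-copy ColE1/pUC-type origin and selected with ampicillin via the β-lactamase gene. The annotated sequence (about 6.3 kb) also shows a pBR322 bom fragment and an SV40 enhancer/early promoter segment in the plasmid backbone.

The viral genome is transcribed from a CMV enhancer/promoter fused to a truncated 5' LTR, an arrangement that generally makes genomic RNA production in packaging cells independent of Tat. Downstream lie the Ψ packaging signal with an adjoining gag fragment, the Rev response element for Rev-dependent nuclear export of the unspliced genomic RNA, and the cPPT/CTS, which aids nuclear import of the reverse-transcribed genome. A second truncated LTR closes the provirus. No viral structural or enzymatic genes are intact, so packaging functions must be supplied in trans.

The internal cassette is a single transcription unit. The spleen focus-forming virus (SFFV) LTR promoter drives the puromycin N-acetyltransferase (pac) coding sequence, followed immediately by a hairpin embedded between 5' and 3' flanking sequences of human miR-30a. Because the shRNA sits in a microRNA scaffold in the 3' region of a Pol II transcript, it is processed by the endogenous miRNA pathway. Puromycin resistance and knockdown therefore come from the same promoter, so selected cells should also express the hairpin. "ts3" appears to denote one particular DDX3X target site, though the record does not state this. The associated work concerns innate immune detection of intron-containing RNA from the HIV-1 provirus.
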