Features (pLannotate 1.2.2; 19 found; start..end, strand, type, name):
     79..458     +  enhancer       CMV enhancer: human cytomegalovirus immediate early enhancer
    459..658     +  promoter       CMV promoter: human cytomegalovirus (CMV) immediate early promoter
    676..856     +  LTR            5' LTR (truncated): truncated 5' long terminal repeat (LTR) from HIV-1
    903..1028    +  misc_feature   HIV-1 Ψ: packaging signal of human immunodeficiency virus type 1
   1012..1350    +  CDS            HIV-1 gag (fragment): gag protein from human immunodeficiency virus 1; gag
   1525..1758    +  misc_feature   RRE: The Rev response element (RRE) of HIV-1 allows for Rev-dependent mRNA export from the nucleus to the cytoplasm.
   2135..2235    +  CDS            Rev (fragment): human immunodeficiency virus 1 (HIV-1) Rev protein; rev; enhances nuclear export of unspliced and incompletely spliced viral mRNAs
   2285..2402    +  misc_feature   cPPT/CTS: central polypurine tract and central termination sequence of HIV-1
   2539..2946    +  promoter       SFFV promoter: spleen focus-forming virus long terminal repeat (LTR) promoter
   2967..3563    +  CDS            pac: PUAC_STRAD - Protein predicted: Swiss-Prot protein existence level 4. Detoxification of puromycin. From Streptomyces alboniger.
   3588..3633    +  ncRNA          5' miR-30a (fragment): sequence upstream of the 71-nt precursor of the human miR-30a microRNA (Zeng et al., 2002) miRNA
   3703..3728    +  ncRNA          3' miR-30a (fragment): sequence downstream of the 71-nt precursor of the human miR-30a microRNA (Zeng et al., 2002) miRNA
   3758..3777    +  misc_feature   cPPT/CTS (fragment): central polypurine tract and central termination sequence of HIV-1
   3809..3989    +  LTR            5' LTR (truncated): truncated 5' long terminal repeat (LTR) from HIV-1
   4060..4648    -  rep_origin     ori: high-copy-number ColE1/pMB1/pBR322/pUC origin of replication
   4819..5679    -  CDS            AmpR: β-lactamase; bla; confers resistance to ampicillin, carbenicillin, and related antibiotics
   5680..5784    -  promoter       AmpR promoter: bla
   5843..5895    -  misc_feature   bom (fragment): basis of mobility region from pBR322
   6057..67      +  promoter       SV40 promoter (across the origin): SV40 enhancer and early promoter
>Addgene plasmid #174237 | pAPM-miR30-DDX3X-ts3 | addgene full sequence | sequence record 343465 | Addgene NGS Result
CGCCTCTGCCTCTGAGCTATTCCAGAAGTAGTGAGGAGGCTTTTTTGGAGGCCTAGGCTTTTGCAAAAAG
CTCGCGTTGACATTGATTATTGACTAGTTATTAATAGTAATCAATTACGGGGTCATTAGTTCATAGCCCA
TATATGGAGTTCCGCGTTACATAACTTACGGTAAATGGCCCGCCTGGCTGACCGCCCAACGACCCCCGCC
CATTGACGTCAATAATGACGTATGTTCCCATAGTAACGCCAATAGGGACTTTCCATTGACGTCAATGGGT
GGAGTATTTACGGTAAACTGCCCACTTGGCAGTACATCAAGTGTATCATATGCCAAGTACGCCCCCTATT
GACGTCAATGACGGTAAATGGCCCGCCTGGCATTATGCCCAGTACATGACCTTATGGGACTTTCCTACTT
GGCAGTACATCTACGTATTAGTCATCGCTATTACCATGGTGATGCGGTTTTGGCAGTACATCAATGGGCG
TGGATAGCGGTTTGACTCACGGGGATTTCCAAGTCTCCACCCCATTGACGTCAATGGGAGTTTGTTTTGG
CACCAAAATCAACGGGACTTTCCAAAATGTCGTAACAACTCCGCCCCATTGACGCAAATGGGCGGTAGGC
GTGTACGGTGGGAGGTCTATATAAGCAGCGCGTTTTGCCTGTACTGGGTCTCTCTGGTTAGACCAGATCT
GAGCCTGGGAGCTCTCTGGCTAACTAGGGAACCCACTGCTTAAGCCTCAATAAAGCTTGCCTTGAGTGCT
TCAAGTAGTGTGTGCCCGTCTGTTGTGAGACTCTGGTAACTAGAGATCCCTCAGACCCTTTTAGTCAGTG
TGGAAAATCTCTAGCAGTGGCGCCCGAACAGGGACTTGAAAGCGAAAGGGAAACCAGAGGAGCTCTCTCG
ACGCAGGACTCGGCTTGCTGAAGCGCGCACGGCAAGAGGCGAGGGGCGGCGACTGGTGAGTACGCCAAAA
ATTTTGACTAGCGGAGGCTAGAAGGAGAGAGATGGGTGCGAGAGCGTCAGTATTAAGCGGGGGAGAATTA
GATCGCGATGGGAAAAAATTCGGTTAAGGCCAGGGGGAAAGAAAAAATATAAATTAAAACATATAGTATG
GGCAAGCAGGGAGCTAGAACGATTCGCAGTTAATCCTGGCCTGTTAGAAACATCAGAAGGCTGTAGACAA
ATACTGGGACAGCTACAACCATCCCTTCAGACAGGATCAGAAGAACTTAGATCATTATATAATACAGTAG
CAACCCTCTATTGTGTGCATCAAAGGATAGAGATAAAAGACACCAAGGAAGCTTTAGACAAGATAGAGGA
AGAGCAAAACAAAAGTAAGACCACCGCACAGCAAGCGGCCGGCCGCTGATCTTCAGACCTGGAGGAGGAG
ATATGAGGGACAATTGGAGAAGTGAATTATATAAATATAAAGTAGTAAAAATTGAACCATTAGGAGTAGC
ACCCACCAAGGCAAAGAGAAGAGTGGTGCAGAGAGAAAAAAGAGCAGTGGGAATAGGAGCTTTGTTCCTT
GGGTTCTTGGGAGCAGCAGGAAGCACTATGGGCGCAGCGTCAATGACGCTGACGGTACAGGCCAGACAAT
TATTGTCTGGTATAGTGCAGCAGCAGAACAATTTGCTGAGGGCTATTGAGGCGCAACAGCATCTGTTGCA
ACTCACAGTCTGGGGCATCAAGCAGCTCCAGGCAAGAATCCTGGCTGTGGAAAGATACCTAAAGGATCAA
CAGCTCCTGGGGATTTGGGGTTGCTCTGGAAAACTCATTTGCACCACTGCTGTGCCTTGGAATGCTAGTT
GGAGTAATAAATCTCTGGAACAGATTTGGAATCACACGACTTGGATGGAGTGGGACAGAGAAATTAACAA
TTACACAAGCTTAATACACTCCTTAATTGAAGAATCGCAAAACCAGCAAGAAAAGAATGAACAAGAATTA
TTGGAATTAGATAAATGGGCAAGTTTGTGGAATTGGTTTAACATAACAAATTGGCTGTGGTATATAAAAT
TATTCATAATGATAGTAGGAGGCTTGGTAGGTTTAAGAATAGTTTTTGCTGTACTTTCTATAGTGAATAG
AGTTAGGCAGGGATATTCACCATTATCGTTTCAGACCCACCTCCCAACCCCGAGGGGACCCGACAGGCCC
GAAGGAATAGAAGAAGAAGGTGGAGAGAGAGACAGAGACAGATCCATTCGATTAGTGAACGGATCGGCAC
TGCGTGCGCCAATTCTGCAGACAAATGGCAGTATTCATCCACAATTTTAAAAGAAAAGGGGGGATTGGGG
GGTACAGTGCAGGGGAAAGAATAGTAGACATAATAGCAACAGACATACAAACTAAAGAATTACAAAAACA
AATTACAAAAATTCAAAATTTTCGGGTTTATTACAGGGACAGCAGAGATCCAGTTTGGTTAATTAACTGC
AGCCCCGATAAAATAAAAGATTTTATTTAGTCTCCAGAAAAAGGGGGGAATGAAAGACCCCACCTGTAGG
TTTGGCAAGCTAGCTGCAGTAACGCCATTTTGCAAGGCATGGAAAAATACCAAACCAAGAATAGAGAAGT
TCAGATCAAGGGCGGGTACATGAAAATAGCTAACGTTGGGCCAAACAGGATATCTGCGGTGAGCAGTTTC
GGCCCCGGCCCGGGGCCAAGAACAGATGGTCACCGCAGTTTCGGCCCCGGCCCGAGGCCAAGAACAGATG
GTCCCCAGATATGGCCCAACCCTCAGCAGTTTCTTAAGACCCATCAGATGTTTCCAGGCTCCCCCAAGGA
CCTGAAATGACCCTGCGCCTTATTTGAATTAACCAATCAGCCTGCTTCTCGCTTCTGTTCGCGCGCTTCT
GCTTCCCGAGCTCTATAAAAGAGCTCACAACCCCTCACTCGGCGCGCCAGTCCTCCGACAGACTGAGTCG
CCCGGGGGTCTAGAACGCGTGCCGCCATGACCGAATACAAACCTACCGTGAGGCTGGCTACAAGAGATGA
TGTCCCAAGGGCTGTGAGAACACTGGCCGCCGCTTTTGCCGATTACCCTGCCACACGCCACACTGTGGAC
CCAGATCGGCATATCGAGAGAGTGACTGAGCTGCAGGAACTGTTCCTGACCCGAGTGGGCCTGGACATTG
GGAAGGTCTGGGTCGCAGACGATGGAGCAGCTGTGGCTGTCTGGACCACACCAGAGAGCGTGGAAGCCGG
AGCTGTCTTTGCAGAGATCGGCCCTAGAATGGCAGAACTGAGCGGCTCCAGGCTGGCAGCACAGCAGCAG
ATGGAGGGACTGCTGGCCCCACACAGGCCTAAGGAACCAGCATGGTTCCTGGCTACCGTGGGGGTCTCTC
CTGACCATCAGGGCAAAGGACTGGGAAGTGCTGTGGTCCTGCCAGGAGTGGAGGCTGCAGAACGAGCTGG
AGTCCCTGCATTTCTGGAGACCTCTGCTCCACGAAACCTGCCCTTCTATGAACGGCTGGGCTTTACTGTG
ACCGCAGATGTGGAGGTCCCCGAAGGACCTAGGACCTGGTGCATGACACGCAAACCCGGCGCCTGAGCGA
TCGCCGCGGCCGCCTTCTTAACCCAACAGAAGGCTCGAGAAGGTATATTGCTGTTGACAGTGAGCGAGCG
CTATATTCCTCCTCATTATAGTGAAGCCACAGATGTATAATGAGGAGGAATATAGCGCCTGCCTACTGCC
TCGGACTTCAAGGGGCTAGAATTCGGCAGCTGTAGATCTTAGCCACTTTTTAAAAGAAAAGGGGGGACTG
GAAGGGCTAACTGCATCCGGACTGTACTGGGTCTCTCTGGTTAGACCAGATCTGAGCCTGGGAGCTCTCT
GGCTAACTAGGGAACCCACTGCTTAAGCCTCAATAAAGCTTGCCTTGAGTGCTTCAAGTAGTGTGTGCCC
GTCTGTTGTGTGACTCTGGTAACTAGAGATCCCTCAGACCCTTTTAGTCAGTGTGGAAAATCTCTAGCAG
GGCCCGTTTCATGTGAGCAAAAGGCCAGCAAAAGGCCAGGAACCGTAAAAAGGCCGCGTTGCTGGCGTTT
TTCCATAGGCTCCGCCCCCCTGACGAGCATCACAAAAATCGACGCTCAAGTCAGAGGTGGCGAAACCCGA
CAGGACTATAAAGATACCAGGCGTTTCCCCCTGGAAGCTCCCTCGTGCGCTCTCCTGTTCCGACCCTGCC
GCTTACCGGATACCTGTCCGCCTTTCTCCCTTCGGGAAGCGTGGCGCTTTCTCATAGCTCACGCTGTAGG
TATCTCAGTTCGGTGTAGGTCGTTCGCTCCAAGCTGGGCTGTGTGCACGAACCCCCCGTTCAGCCCGACC
GCTGCGCCTTATCCGGTAACTATCGTCTTGAGTCCAACCCGGTAAGACACGACTTATCGCCACTGGCAGC
AGCCACTGGTAACAGGATTAGCAGAGCGAGGTATGTAGGCGGTGCTACAGAGTTCTTGAAGTGGTGGCCT
AACTACGGCTACACTAGAAGAACAGTATTTGGTATCTGCGCTCTGCTGAAGCCAGTTACCTTCGGAAAAA
GAGTTGGTAGCTCTTGATCCGGCAAACAAACCACCGCTGGTAGCGGTGGTTTTTTTGTTTGCAAGCAGCA
GATTACGCGCAGAAAAAAAGGATCTCAAGAAGATCCTTTGATCTTTTCTACGGGGTCTGACGCTCAGTGG
AACGAAAACTCACGTTAAGGGATTTTGGTCATGAGATTATCAAAAAGGATCTTCACCTAGATCCTTTTAA
ATTAAAAATGAAGTTTTAAATCAATCTAAAGTATATATGAGTAAACTTGGTCTGACAGTTACCAATGCTT
AATCAGTGAGGCACCTATCTCAGCGATCTGTCTATTTCGTTCATCCATAGTTGCCTGACTCCCCGTCGTG
TAGATAACTACGATACGGGAGGGCTTACCATCTGGCCCCAGTGCTGCAATGATACCGCGAGACCCACGCT
CACCGGCTCCAGATTTATCAGCAATAAACCAGCCAGCCGGAAGGGCCGAGCGCAGAAGTGGTCCTGCAAC
TTTATCCGCCTCCATCCAGTCTATTAATTGTTGCCGGGAAGCTAGAGTAAGTAGTTCGCCAGTTAATAGT
TTGCGCAACGTTGTTGCCATTGCTACAGGCATCGTGGTGTCACGCTCGTCGTTTGGTATGGCTTCATTCA
GCTCCGGTTCCCAACGATCAAGGCGAGTTACATGATCCCCCATGTTGTGCAAAAAAGCGGTTAGCTCCTT
CGGTCCTCCGATCGTTGTCAGAAGTAAGTTGGCCGCAGTGTTATCACTCATGGTTATGGCAGCACTGCAT
AATTCTCTTACTGTCATGCCATCCGTAAGATGCTTTTCTGTGACTGGTGAGTACTCAACCAAGTCATTCT
GAGAATAGTGTATGCGGCGACCGAGTTGCTCTTGCCCGGCGTCAATACGGGATAATACCGCGCCACATAG
CAGAACTTTAAAAGTGCTCATCATTGGAAAACGTTCTTCGGGGCGAAAACTCTCAAGGATCTTACCGCTG
TTGAGATCCAGTTCGATGTAACCCACTCGTGCACCCAACTGATCTTCAGCATCTTTTACTTTCACCAGCG
TTTCTGGGTGAGCAAAAACAGGAAGGCAAAATGCCGCAAAAAAGGGAATAAGGGCGACACGGAAATGTTG
AATACTCATACTCTTCCTTTTTCAATATTATTGAAGCATTTATCAGGGTTATTGTCTCATGAGCGGATAC
ATATTTGAATGTATTTAGAAAAATAAACAAATAGGGGTTCCGCGCACATTTCCCCGAAAAGTGCCACCTG
ACGTCGACGGATCGGGAGATCTCCCGATCCCCTATGGTGCACTCTCAGTACAATCTGCTCTGATGCCGCA
TAGTTAAGCCAGTATCTGCTCCCTGCTTGTGTGTTGGAGGTCGCTGAGTAGTGCGCGAGCAAAATTTAAG
CTACAACAAGGCAAGGCTTGACCGACAATTGCATGAAGAATCTGCTTAGGGTTAGGCGTTTTGCGCTGCT
TCGCGATGTACGGGCCAGATATACGCGCTGTGGAATGTGTGTCAGTTAGGGTGTGGAAAGTCCCCAGGCT
CCCCAGCAGGCAGAAGTATGCAAAGCATGCATCTCAATTAGTCAGCAACCAGGTGTGGAAAGTCCCCAGG
CTCCCCAGCAGGCAGAAGTATGCAAAGCATGCATCTCAATTAGTCAGCAACCATAGTCCCGCCCCTAACT
CCGCCCATCCCGCCCCTAACTCCGCCCAGTTCCGCCCATTCTCCGCCCCATGGCTGACTAATTTTTTTTA
TTTATGCAGAGGCCGAGGC
